>Addgene plasmid #129298 | pCMV 3xFLAG-ATG3 allKR | addgene full sequence | sequence record 252999 | Addgene NGS Result
TTTATATTGGCTCATGTCCAATATGACCGCCATGTTGACATTGATTATTGACTAGTTATTAATAGTAATC
AATTACGGGGTCATTAGTTCATAGCCCATATATGGAGTTCCGCGTTACATAACTTACGGTAAATGGCCCG
CCTGGCTGACCGCCCAACGACCCCCGCCCATTGACGTCAATAATGACGTATGTTCCCATAGTAACGCCAA
TAGGGACTTTCCATTGACGTCAATGGGTGGAGTATTTACGGTAAACTGCCCACTTGGCAGTACATCAAGT
GTATCATATGCCAAGTCCGCCCCCTATTGACGTCAATGACGGTAAATGGCCCGCCTGGCATTATGCCCAG
TACATGACCTTACGGGACTTTCCTACTTGGCAGTACATCTACGTATTAGTCATCGCTATTACCATGGTGA
TGCGGTTTTGGCAGTACACCAATGGGCGTGGATAGCGGTTTGACTCACGGGGATTTCCAAGTCTCCACCC
CATTGACGTCAATGGGAGTTTGTTTTGGCACCAAAATCAACGGGACTTTCCAAAATGTCGTAATAACCCC
GCCCCGTTGACGCAAATGGGCGGTAGGCGTGTACGGTGGGAGGTCTATATAAGCAGAGCTCGTTTAGTGA
ACCGTCAGAATTGATCTGGTACCATGGACTACAAAGACCATGACGGTGATTATAAAGATCATGACATCGA
TTACAAGGATGACGATGACAAGCTTACAAGTTTGTACAAAAAAGCAGGCTTAATGCAGAATGTGATTAAT
ACTGTGAGGGGAAGGGCACTGGAAGTGGCTGAGTACCTGACCCCGGTCCTCAGGGAATCAAGGTTTAGGG
AAACAGGTGTAATTACCCCAGAAGAGTTTGTGGCAGCTGGAGATCACCTAGTCCACCACTGTCCAACATG
GCAATGGGCTACAGGGGAAGAATTGAGAGTGAGGGCATACCTACCAACAGGCAGACAATTTTTGGTAACC
AGAAATGTGCCGTGCTATAGGCGGTGCAGACAGATGGAATATTCAGATGAATTGGAAGCTATCATTGAAG
AAGATGATGGTGATGGCGGATGGGTAGATACATATCACAACACAGGTATTACAGGAATAACGGAAGCCGT
TAGAGAGATCACACTGGAAAATAGGGACAATATAAGGCTTCAAGATTGCTCAGCACTATGTGAAGAGGAA
GAAGATGAAGATGAAGGAGAAGCTGCAGATATGGAAGAATATGAAGAGAGTGGATTGTTGGAAACAGATG
AGGCTACCCTAGATACAAGGAGAATAGTAGAAGCTTGTAGAGCCAGAACTGATGCTGGCGGTGAAGATGC
TATTTTGCAAACCAGAACTTATGACCTTTACATCACTTATGATAGATATTACCAGACTCCACGATTATGG
TTGTTTGGCTATGATGAGCAACGGCAGCCTTTAACAGTTGAGCACATGTATGAAGACATCAGTCAGGATC
ATGTGAGGAGAACAGTGACCATTGAAAATCACCCTCATCTGCCACCACCTCCCATGTGTTCAGTTCACCC
ATGCAGGCATGCTGAGGTGATGAGGAGAATCATTGAGACTGTTGCAGAAGGAGGGGGAGAACTTGGAGTT
CATATGTATCTTCTTATTTTCTTGAGATTTGTACAAGCTGTCATTCCAACAATAGAATATGACTACACAA
GACACTTCACAATGTAATACCCAGCTTTCTTGTACAAAGTGGTGTGATCTAGAGGATCCCGGGTGGCATC
CCTGTGACCCCTCCCCAGTGCCTCTCCTGGCCCTGGAAGTTGCCACTCCAGTGCCCACCAGCCTTGTCCT
AATAAAATTAAGTTGCATCATTTTGTCTGACTAGGTGTCCTTCTATAATATTATGGGGTGGAGGGGGGTG
GTATGGAGCAAGGGGCAAGTTGGGAAGACAACCTGTAGGGCCTGCGGGGTCTATTGGGAACCAAGCTGGA
GTGCAGTGGCACAATCTTGGCTCACTGCAATCTCCGCCTCCTGGGTTCAAGCGATTCTCCTGCCTCAGCC
TCCCGAGTTGTTGGGATTCCAGGCATGCATGACCAGGCTCAGCTAATTTTTGTTTTTTTGGTAGAGACGG
GGTTTCACCATATTGGCCAGGCTGGTCTCCAACTCCTAATCTCAGGTGATCTACCCACCTTGGCCTCCCA
AATTGCTGGGATTACAGGCGTGAACCACTGCTCCCTTCCCTGTCCTTCTGATTTTAAAATAACTATACCA
GCAGGAGGACGTCCAGACACAGCATAGGCTACCTGGCCATGCCCAACCGGTGGGACATTTGAGTTGCTTG
CTTGGCACTGTCCTCTCATGCGTTGGGTCCACTCAGTAGATGCCTGTTGAATTGGGTACGCGGCCAGCTT
GGCTGTGGAATGTGTGTCAGTTAGGGTGTGGAAAGTCCCCAGGCTCCCCAGCAGGCAGAAGTATGCAAAG
CATGCATCTCAATTAGTCAGCAACCAGGTGTGGAAAGTCCCCAGGCTCCCCAGCAGGCAGAAGTATGCAA
AGCATGCATCTCAATTAGTCAGCAACCATAGTCCCGCCCCTAACTCCGCCCATCCCGCCCCTAACTCCGC
CCAGTTCCGCCCATTCTCCGCCCCATGGCTGACTAATTTTTTTTATTTATGCAGAGGCCGAGGCCGCCTC
GGCCTCTGAGCTATTCCAGAAGTAGTGAGGAGGCTTTTTTGGAGGCCTAGGCTTTTGCAAAAAGCTCCTC
GATCGAGGAACTGAAAAACCAGAAAGTTAATTCCCTATAGTGAGTCGTATTAAATTCGTAATCATGTCAT
AGCTGTTTCCTGTGTGAAATTGTTATCCGCTCACAATTCCACACAACATACGAGCCGGAAGCATAAAGTG
TAAAGCCTGGGGTGCCTAATGAGCGAGCTAACTCACATTAATTGCGTTGCGCTCACTGCCCGCTTTCCAG
TCGGGAAACCTGTCGTGCCAGCTGCATTAATGAATCGGCCAACGCGCGGGGAGAGGCGGTTTGCGTATTG
GGCGCTCTTCCGCTTCCTCGCTCACTGACTCGCTGCGCTCGGTCGTTCGGCTGCGGCGAGCGGTATCAGC
TCACTCAAAGGCGGTAATACGGTTATCCACAGAATCAGGGGATAACGCAGGAAAGAACATGTGAGCAAAA
GGCCAGCAAAAGGCCAGGAACCGTAAAAAGGCCGCGTTGCTGGCGTTTTTCCATAGGCTCCGCCCCCCTG
ACGAGCATCACAAAAATCGACGCTCAAGTCAGAGGTGGCGAAACCCGACAGGACTATAAAGATACCAGGC
GTTTCCCCCTGGAAGCTCCCTCGTGCGCTCTCCTGTTCCGACCCTGCCGCTTACCGGATACCTGTCCGCC
TTTCTCCCTTCGGGAAGCGTGGCGCTTTCTCATAGCTCACGCTGTAGGTATCTCAGTTCGGTGTAGGTCG
TTCGCTCCAAGCTGGGCTGTGTGCACGAACCCCCCGTTCAGCCCGACCGCTGCGCCTTATCCGGTAACTA
TCGTCTTGAGTCCAACCCGGTAAGACACGACTTATCGCCACTGGCAGCAGCCACTGGTAACAGGATTAGC
AGAGCGAGGTATGTAGGCGGTGCTACAGAGTTCTTGAAGTGGTGGCCTAACTACGGCTACACTAGAAGAA
CAGTATTTGGTATCTGCGCTCTGCTGAAGCCAGTTACCTTCGGAAAAAGAGTTGGTAGCTCTTGATCCGG
CAAACAAACCACCGCTGGTAGCGGTGGTTTTTTTGTTTGCAAGCAGCAGATTACGCGCAGAAAAAAAGGA
TCTCAAGAAGATCCTTTGATCTTTTCTACGGGGTCTGACGCTCAGTGGAACGAAAACTCACGTTAAGGGA
TTTTGGTCATGAGATTATCAAAAAGGATCTTCACCTAGATCCTTTTAAATTAAAAATGAAGTTTTAAATC
AATCTAAAGTATATATGAGTAAACTTGGTCTGACAGTTACCAATGCTTAATCAGTGAGGCACCTATCTCA
GCGATCTGTCTATTTCGTTCATCCATAGTTGCCTGACTCCCCGTCGTGTAGATAACTACGATACGGGAGG
GCTTACCATCTGGCCCCAGTGCTGCAATGATACCGCGAGACCCACGCTCACCGGCTCCAGATTTATCAGC
AATAAACCAGCCAGCCGGAAGGGCCGAGCGCAGAAGTGGTCCTGCAACTTTATCCGCCTCCATCCAGTCT
ATTAATTGTTGCCGGGAAGCTAGAGTAAGTAGTTCGCCAGTTAATAGTTTGCGCAACGTTGTTGCCATTG
CTACAGGCATCGTGGTGTCACGCTCGTCGTTTGGTATGGCTTCATTCAGCTCCGGTTCCCAACGATCAAG
GCGAGTTACATGATCCCCCATGTTGTGCAAAAAAGCGGTTAGCTCCTTCGGTCCTCCGATCGTTGTCAGA
AGTAAGTTGGCCGCAGTGTTATCACTCATGGTTATGGCAGCACTGCATAATTCTCTTACTGTCATGCCAT
CCGTAAGATGCTTTTCTGTGACTGGTGAGTACTCAACCAAGTCATTCTGAGAATAGTGTATGCGGCGACC
GAGTTGCTCTTGCCCGGCGTCAATACGGGATAATACCGCGCCACATAGCAGAACTTTAAAAGTGCTCATC
ATTGGAAAACGTTCTTCGGGGCGAAAACTCTCAAGGATCTTACCGCTGTTGAGATCCAGTTCGATGTAAC
CCACTCGTGCACCCAACTGATCTTCAGCATCTTTTACTTTCACCAGCGTTTCTGGGTGAGCAAAAACAGG
AAGGCAAAATGCCGCAAAAAAGGGAATAAGGGCGACACGGAAATGTTGAATACTCATACTCTTCCTTTTT
CAATATTATTGAAGCATTTATCAGGGTTATTGTCTCATGAGCGGATACATATTTGAATGTATTTAGAAAA
ATAAACAAATAGGGGTTCCGCGCACATTTCCCCGAAAAGTGCCACCTG
[124 nt withheld, positions 4949-5072]
C
[91 nt withheld, positions 5074-5164]
A
[49 nt withheld, positions 5166-5214]
CCTTTGACGTTGGAGTCCACGTTCTTT
[37 nt withheld, positions 5242-5278]
ACCCTATCTCGGTCTATTCTTTTGATTTATAAGGGATTTTGCCGATTTCGGCCTATTGGTTAAAAAATGA
GCTGATTTAACAAAAATTTAACGCGAATTTTAACAAAATATTAACGCTTACAATTTCCATTCGCCATTCA
GGCTGCGCAACTGTTGGGAAGGGCGATCGGTGCGGGCCTCTTCGCTATTACGCCAGCTGGCGAAAGGGGG
ATGTGCTGCAAGGCGATTAAGTTGGGTAACGCCAGGGTTTTCCCAGTCACGACGTTGTAAAACGACGGCC
AGTGCCAAGCTGATCTATACATTGAATCAATATTGGCAATTAGCCATATTAGTCATTGGTTATATAGCAT
AAATCAATATTGGCTATTGGCCATTGCATACGTTGTATCTATATCATAATATGTACA
Features (pLannotate 1.2.2; 18 found; start..end, strand, type, name):
     37..416     +  enhancer       CMV enhancer: human cytomegalovirus immediate early enhancer
    418..617     +  promoter       CMV promoter: human cytomegalovirus (CMV) immediate early promoter
    657..722     +  CDS            3xFLAG: three tandem FLAG® epitope tags, followed by an enterokinase cleavage site
    726..750     +  protein_bind   attB1: mutant version of attB; recombination site for the Gateway® BP reaction BP Clonase™
    753..1694    +  CDS            ATG3: ATG3_HUMAN - Also known as APG3, APG3L. Experimental evidence at protein level: Swiss-Prot protein existence level 1. E2 conjugating enzyme required for the cytoplasm to vacuole transport (Cvt), autophagy, and mitochondrial homeostasis. Responsible for the E2-like covalent binding of phosphatidylethanolamine to the C- terminal Gly of ATG8-like proteins (GABARAP, GABARAPL1, GABARAPL2 or MAP1LC3A). The ATG12-ATG5 conjugate plays a role of an E3 and promotes the transfer of ATG8-like proteins from ATG3 to phosphatidylethanolamine (PE). This step is required for the membrane association of ATG8-li
   1699..1723    -  protein_bind   attB2: mutant version of attB; recombination site for the Gateway® BP reaction BP Clonase™
   1741..2363    +  polyA_signal   hGH poly(A) signal: human growth hormone polyadenylation signal
   2392..2721    +  promoter       SV40 promoter: SV40 enhancer and early promoter
   2764..2782    -  promoter       T7 promoter: promoter for bacteriophage T7 RNA polymerase
   2820..2836    -  protein_bind   lac operator: The lac repressor binds to the lac operator to inhibit transcription in E. coli. This inhibition can be relieved by adding lactose or isopropyl-β-D-thiogalactopyranoside (IPTG). lac repressor encoded by lacI
   2844..2874    -  promoter       lac promoter: promoter for the E. coli lac operon
   2889..2910    -  protein_bind   CAP binding site: CAP binding activates transcription in the presence of cAMP. E. coli catabolite activator protein
   2923..3015    -  CDS            lacI (fragment): lac repressor; lacI; The lac repressor binds to the lac operator to inhibit transcription in E. coli. This inhibition can be relieved by adding lactose or isopropyl-β-D-thiogalactopyranoside (IPTG).
   3198..3786    -  rep_origin     ori: high-copy-number ColE1/pMB1/pBR322/pUC origin of replication
   3957..4817    -  CDS            AmpR: β-lactamase; bla; confers resistance to ampicillin, carbenicillin, and related antibiotics
   4818..4922    -  promoter       AmpR promoter: bla
   4949..5377    +  rep_origin     f1 ori (sequence partly withheld): f1 bacteriophage origin of replication; arrow indicates direction of (+) strand synthesis
   5408..5562    -  CDS            lacZα (fragment): LacZα fragment of β-galactosidase; lacZ fragment
