[The description below was written by a language model from this plasmid's Addgene catalogue record and pLannotate feature annotations shown in this document.]
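Description:
pCMV 3xFLAG-ATG3 allKR is a mammalian expression plasmid built on the pCMV-tripleFLAG-Gateway backbone, made by Gateway recombination of a mutant human ATG3 coding sequence into the destination vector. It is maintained in E. coli as a high-copy plasmid through a ColE1/pUC-type origin and selected with ampicillin via the β-lactamase gene. An f1 phage origin is also present, along with residual bacterial cloning elements (lac promoter/operator, a T7 promoter, and lacI and lacZα fragments) that play no role in the expression cassette. No mammalian drug-selection marker is annotated. An SV40 enhancer/early promoter segment lies downstream of the cassette, but the feature table shows no coding sequence linked to it, so the plasmid appears suited to transient transfection.

The expression unit consists of the human cytomegalovirus immediate-early enhancer and promoter driving an N-terminal 3xFLAG epitope tag, which includes an enterokinase cleavage site. This is followed by the attB1 recombination scar, the ATG3 open reading frame, attB2 and the human growth hormone polyadenylation signal. ATG3 is the E2-like enzyme that transfers ATG8-family proteins (LC3/GABARAP) onto phosphatidylethanolamine during autophagy. In this version all 22 lysine residues have been changed to arginine, removing every lysine side chain that could serve as an acceptor for covalent attachment of ubiquitin-like modifiers. The associated study concerns the attachment of LC3/GABARAP proteins to other cellular proteins and its reversal by ATG4 proteases. The lysine-free, FLAG-tagged ATG3 can therefore plausibly be compared with wild-type protein, using anti-FLAG detection or immunoprecipitation, to test whether such conjugation to ATG3 depends on lysines.
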