Addgene plasmid #129298: pCMV 3xFLAG-ATG3 allKR
Purpose: Expresses pCMV 3xFLAG-ATG3 allKR (all lysines mutated to arginine) in mammalian cells
Depositing lab: Robin Ketteler. Depositing organization: University College London. Publication: Human ATG4 autophagy proteases counteract attachment of ubiquitin-like LC3/GABARAP proteins to other cellular proteins. Agrotis A, von Chamier L, Oliver H, Kiso K, Singh T, Ketteler R. J Biol Chem. 2019 Jul 17. pii: AC119.009977. doi: 10.1074/jbc.AC119.009977. PubMed 31315929.
Backbone
  Vector backbone: pCMV-tripleFLAG-Gateway
  Backbone size w/o insert (bp): 4711
  Vector type: Mammalian Expression
Growth in bacteria
  Bacterial resistance: Ampicillin, 100 μg/mL
  Growth temperature: 37°C
  Growth strain: DH5alpha
  Copy number: High Copy
Gene/Insert
  Gene/Insert name: Ubiquitin-like-conjugating enzyme ATG3
  Species: H. sapiens (human)
  Mutation: changed all 22 Lysine residues to Arginine
  Entrez Gene: ATG3 (a.k.a. APG3, APG3-LIKE, APG3L, PC3-96, hApg3)
  Promoter: CMV
  Tag / fusion protein: 3xFLAG (N terminal on backbone)
  Cloning method: Gateway Cloning
  Sequencing primers: 5′ CMVF_pCDNA3; 3′ hGH-PA-R
Terms and licenses: Academic/Nonprofit Terms; Industry Terms: Not Available to Industry
How to cite: pCMV 3xFLAG-ATG3 allKR was a gift from Robin Ketteler (Addgene plasmid # 129298 ; http://n2t.net/addgene:129298 ; RRID:Addgene_129298)
